>Addgene plasmid #90798 | NEMP1 C5.3 gRNA | addgene full sequence | sequence record 183809 | Addgene NGS Result
CGAGTCAGTGAGCGAGGAAGCGGAAGAGCGCCCAATACGCAAACCGCCTCTCCCCGCGCGTTGGCCGATT
CATTAATGCAGCTGGCACGACAGGTTTCCCGACTGGAAAGCGGGCAGTGAGCGCAACGCAATTAATGTGA
GTTAGCTCACTCATTAGGCACCCCAGGCTTTACACTTTATGCTTCCGGCTCGTATGTTGTGTGGAATTGT
GAGCGGATAACAATTTCACACAGGAAACAGCTATGACCATGATTACGCCAAGCGCGCAATTAACCCTCAC
TAAAGGGAACAAAAGCTGGAGCTGCAAGCTTAATGTAGTCTTATGCAATACTCTTGTAGTCTTGCAACAT
GGTAACGATGAGTTAGCAACATGCCTTACAAGGAGAGAAAAAGCACCGTGCATGCCGATTGGTGGAAGTA
AGGTGGTACGATCGTGCCTTATTAGGAAGGCAACAGACGGGTCTGACATGGATTGGACGAACCACTGAAT
TGCCGCATTGCAGAGATATTGTATTTAAGTGCCTAGCTCGATACATAAACGGGTCTCTCTGGTTAGACCA
GATCTGAGCCTGGGAGCTCTCTGGCTAACTAGGGAACCCACTGCTTAAGCCTCAATAAAGCTTGCCTTGA
GTGCTTCAAGTAGTGTGTGCCCGTCTGTTGTGTGACTCTGGTAACTAGAGATCCCTCAGACCCTTTTAGT
CAGTGTGGAAAATCTCTAGCAGTGGCGCCCGAACAGGGACTTGAAAGCGAAAGGGAAACCAGAGGAGCTC
TCTCGACGCAGGACTCGGCTTGCTGAAGCGCGCACGGCAAGAGGCGAGGGGCGGCGACTGGTGAGTACGC
CAAAAATTTTGACTAGCGGAGGCTAGAAGGAGAGAGATGGGTGCGAGAGCGTCAGTATTAAGCGGGGGAG
AATTAGATCGCGATGGGAAAAAATTCGGTTAAGGCCAGGGGGAAAGAAAAAATATAAATTAAAACATATA
GTATGGGCAAGCAGGGAGCTAGAACGATTCGCAGTTAATCCTGGCCTGTTAGAAACATCAGAAGGCTGTA
GACAAATACTGGGACAGCTACAACCATCCCTTCAGACAGGATCAGAAGAACTTAGATCATTATATAATAC
AGTAGCAACCCTCTATTGTGTGCATCAAAGGATAGAGATAAAAGACACCAAGGAAGCTTTAGACAAGATA
GAGGAAGAGCAAAACAAAAGTAAGACCACCGCACAGCAAGCGGCCGCTGATCTTCAGACCTGGAGGAGGA
GATATGAGGGACAATTGGAGAAGTGAATTATATAAATATAAAGTAGTAAAAATTGAACCATTAGGAGTAG
CACCCACCAAGGCAAAGAGAAGAGTGGTGCAGAGAGAAAAAAGAGCAGTGGGAATAGGAGCTTTGTTCCT
TGGGTTCTTGGGAGCAGCAGGAAGCACTATGGGCGCAGCGTCAATGACGCTGACGGTACAGGCCAGACAA
TTATTGTCTGGTATAGTGCAGCAGCAGAACAATTTGCTGAGGGCTATTGAGGCGCAACAGCATCTGTTGC
AACTCACAGTCTGGGGCATCAAGCAGCTCCAGGCAAGAATCCTGGCTGTGGAAAGATACCTAAAGGATCA
ACAGCTCCTGGGGATTTGGGGTTGCTCTGGAAAACTCATTTGCACCACTGCTGTGCCTTGGAATGCTAGT
TGGAGTAATAAATCTCTGGAACAGATTTGGAATCACACGACCTGGATGGAGTGGGACAGAGAAATTAACA
ATTACACAAGCTTAATACACTCCTTAATTGAAGAATCGCAAAACCAGCAAGAAAAGAATGAACAAGAATT
ATTGGAATTAGATAAATGGGCAAGTTTGTGGAATTGGTTTAACATAACAAATTGGCTGTGGTATATAAAA
TTATTCATAATGATAGTAGGAGGCTTGGTAGGTTTAAGAATAGTTTTTGCTGTACTTTCTATAGTGAATA
GAGTTAGGCAGGGATATTCACCATTATCGTTTCAGACCCACCTCCCAACCCCGAGGGGACCCAGAGAGGG
CCTATTTCCCATGATTCCTTCATATTTGCATATACGATACAAGGCTGTTAGAGAGATAATTAGAATTAAT
TTGACTGTAAACACAAAGATATTAGTACAAAATACGTGACGTAGAAAGTAATAATTTCTTGGGTAGTTTG
CAGTTTTAAAATTATGTTTTAAAATGGACTATCATATGCTTACCGTAACTTGAAAGTATTTCGATTTCTT
GGCTTTATATATCTTGTGGAAAGGACGAAACACCGTCTCGCCGGCAGTTGGTCCGTTTAAGAGCTATGCT
GGAAACAGCATAGCAAGTTTAAATAAGGCTAGTCCGTTATCAACTTGAAAAAGTGGCACCGAGTCGGTGC
TTTTTTTGAATTCTAGATCTTGAGACAAATGGCAGTATTCATCCACAATTTTAAAAGAAAAGGGGGGATT
GGGGGGTACAGTGCAGGGGAAAGAATAGTAGACATAATAGCAACAGACATACAAACTAAAGAATTACAAA
AACAAATTACAAAAATTCAAAATTTTCGGGTTTATTACAGGGACAGCAGAGATCCACTTTGGCGCCGGCT
CGAGTGGCTCCGGTGCCCGTCAGTGGGCAGAGCGCACATCGCCCACAGTCCCCGAGAAGTTGGGGGGAGG
GGTCGGCAATTGAACCGGTGCCTAGAGAAGGTGGCGCGGGGTAAACTGGGAAAGTGATGTCGTGTACTGG
CTCCGCCTTTTTCCCGAGGGTGGGGGAGAACCGTATATAAGTGCAGTAGTCGCCGTGAACGTTCTTTTTC
GCAACGGGTTTGCCGCCAGAACACAGGTGTCGTGACGCGGGATCCGCCACCATGACCGAGTACAAGCCCA
CGGTGCGCCTCGCCACCCGCGACGACGTCCCCAGGGCCGTACGCACCCTCGCCGCCGCGTTCGCCGACTA
CCCCGCCACGCGCCACACCGTCGATCCGGACCGCCACATCGAGCGGGTCACCGAGCTGCAAGAACTCTTC
CTCACGCGCGTCGGGCTCGACATCGGCAAGGTGTGGGTCGCGGACGACGGCGCCGCGGTGGCGGTCTGGA
CCACGCCGGAGAGCGTCGAAGCGGGGGCGGTGTTCGCCGAGATCGGCCCGCGCATGGCCGAGTTGAGCGG
TTCCCGGCTGGCCGCGCAGCAACAGATGGAAGGCCTCCTGGCGCCGCACCGGCCCAAGGAGCCCGCGTGG
TTCCTGGCCACCGTCGGAGTCTCGCCCGACCACCAGGGCAAGGGTCTGGGCAGCGCCGTCGTGCTCCCCG
GAGTGGAGGCGGCCGAGCGCGCCGGGGTGCCCGCCTTCCTGGAGACCTCCGCGCCCCGCAACCTCCCCTT
CTACGAGCGGCTCGGCTTCACCGTCACCGCCGACGTCGAGGTGCCCGAAGGACCGCGCACCTGGTGCATG
ACCCGCAAGCCCGGTGCCTGAACGCGTTAAGTCGACAATCAACCTCTGGATTACAAAATTTGTGAAAGAT
TGACTGGTATTCTTAACTATGTTGCTCCTTTTACGCTATGTGGATACGCTGCTTTAATGCCTTTGTATCA
TGCTATTGCTTCCCGTATGGCTTTCATTTTCTCCTCCTTGTATAAATCCTGGTTGCTGTCTCTTTATGAG
GAGTTGTGGCCCGTTGTCAGGCAACGTGGCGTGGTGTGCACTGTGTTTGCTGACGCAACCCCCACTGGTT
GGGGCATTGCCACCACCTGTCAGCTCCTTTCCGGGACTTTCGCTTTCCCCCTCCCTATTGCCACGGCGGA
ACTCATCGCCGCCTGCCTTGCCCGCTGCTGGACAGGGGCTCGGCTGTTGGGCACTGACAATTCCGTGGTG
TTGTCGGGGAAATCATCGTCCTTTCCTTGGCTGCTCGCCTGTGTTGCCACCTGGATTCTGCGCGGGACGT
CCTTCTGCTACGTCCCTTCGGCCCTCAATCCAGCGGACCTTCCTTCCCGCGGCCTGCTGCCGGCTCTGCG
GCCTCTTCCGCGTCTTCGCCTTCGCCCTCAGACGAGTCGGATCTCCCTTTGGGCCGCCTCCCCGCGTCGA
CTTTAAGACCAATGACTTACAAGGCAGCTGTAGATCTTAGCCACTTTTTAAAAGAAAAGGGGGGACTGGA
AGGGCTAATTCACTCCCAACGAAGACAAGATCTGCTTTTTGCTTGTACTGGGTCTCTCTGGTTAGACCAG
ATCTGAGCCTGGGAGCTCTCTGGCTAACTAGGGAACCCACTGCTTAAGCCTCAATAAAGCTTGCCTTGAG
TGCTTCAAGTAGTGTGTGCCCGTCTGTTGTGTGACTCTGGTAACTAGAGATCCCTCAGACCCTTTTAGTC
AGTGTGGAAAATCTCTAGCAGTACGTATAGTAGTTCATGTCATCTTATTATTCAGTATTTATAACTTGCA
AAGAAATGAATATCAGAGAGTGAGAGGAACTTGTTTATTGCAGCTTATAATGGTTACAAATAAAGCAATA
GCATCACAAATTTCACAAATAAAGCATTTTTTTCACTGCATTCTAGTTGTGGTTTGTCCAAACTCATCAA
TGTATCTTATCATGTCTGGCTCTAGCTATCCCGCCCCTAACTCCGCCCATCCCGCCCCTAACTCCGCCCA
GTTCCGCCCATTCTCCGCCCCATGGCTGACTAATTTTTTTTATTTATGCAGAGGCCGAGGCCGCCTCGGC
CTCTGAGCTATTCCAGAAGTAGTGAGGAGGCTTTTTTGGAGGCCTAGGGACGTACCCAATTCGCCCTATA
GTGAGTCGTATTACGCGCGCTCACTGGCCGTCGTTTTACAACGTCGTGACTGGGAAAACCCTGGCGTTAC
CCAACTTAATCGCCTTGCAGCACATCCCCCTTTCGCCAGCTGGCGTAATAGCGAAGAGGCCCGCACCGAT
CGCCCTTCCCAACAGTTGCGCAGCCTGAATGGCGAATGGG
[124 nt withheld, positions 4941-5064]
C
[91 nt withheld, positions 5066-5156]
A
[49 nt withheld, positions 5158-5206]
CCTTTGACGTTGGAGTCCACGTTCTTT
[37 nt withheld, positions 5234-5270]
ACCCTATCTCGGTCTATTCTTTTGATTTATAAGGGATTTTGCCGATTTCGGCCTATTGGTTAAAAAATGA
GCTGATTTAACAAAAATTTAACGCGAATTTTAACAAAATATTAACGCTTACAATTTAGGTGGCACTTTTC
GGGGAAATGTGCGCGGAACCCCTATTTGTTTATTTTTCTAAATACATTCAAATATGTATCCGCTCATGAG
ACAATAACCCTGATAAATGCTTCAATAATATTGAAAAAGGAAGAGTATGAGTATTCAACATTTCCGTGTC
GCCCTTATTCCCTTTTTTGCGGCATTTTGCCTTCCTGTTTTTGCTCACCCAGAAACGCTGGTGAAAGTAA
AAGATGCTGAAGATCAGTTGGGTGCACGAGTGGGTTACATCGAACTGGATCTCAACAGCGGTAAGATCCT
TGAGAGTTTTCGCCCCGAAGAACGTTTTCCAATGATGAGCACTTTTAAAGTTCTGCTATGTGGCGCGGTA
TTATCCCGTATTGACGCCGGGCAAGAGCAACTCGGTCGCCGCATACACTATTCTCAGAATGACTTGGTTG
AGTACTCACCAGTCACAGAAAAGCATCTTACGGATGGCATGACAGTAAGAGAATTATGCAGTGCTGCCAT
AACCATGAGTGATAACACTGCGGCCAACTTACTTCTGACAACGATCGGAGGACCGAAGGAGCTAACCGCT
TTTTTGCACAACATGGGGGATCATGTAACTCGCCTTGATCGTTGGGAACCGGAGCTGAATGAAGCCATAC
CAAACGACGAGCGTGACACCACGATGCCTGTAGCAATGGCAACAACGTTGCGCAAACTATTAACTGGCGA
ACTACTTACTCTAGCTTCCCGGCAACAATTAATAGACTGGATGGAGGCGGATAAAGTTGCAGGACCACTT
CTGCGCTCGGCCCTTCCGGCTGGCTGGTTTATTGCTGATAAATCTGGAGCCGGTGAGCGTGGGTCTCGCG
GTATCATTGCAGCACTGGGGCCAGATGGTAAGCCCTCCCGTATCGTAGTTATCTACACGACGGGGAGTCA
GGCAACTATGGATGAACGAAATAGACAGATCGCTGAGATAGGTGCCTCACTGATTAAGCATTGGTAACTG
TCAGACCAAGTTTACTCATATATACTTTAGATTGATTTAAAACTTCATTTTTAATTTAAAAGGATCTAGG
TGAAGATCCTTTTTGATAATCTCATGACCAAAATCCCTTAACGTGAGTTTTCGTTCCACTGAGCGTCAGA
CCCCGTAGAAAAGATCAAAGGATCTTCTTGAGATCCTTTTTTTCTGCGCGTAATCTGCTGCTTGCAAACA
AAAAAACCACCGCTACCAGCGGTGGTTTGTTTGCCGGATCAAGAGCTACCAACTCTTTTTCCGAAGGTAA
CTGGCTTCAGCAGAGCGCAGATACCAAATACTGTTCTTCTAGTGTAGCCGTAGTTAGGCCACCACTTCAA
GAACTCTGTAGCACCGCCTACATACCTCGCTCTGCTAATCCTGTTACCAGTGGCTGCTGCCAGTGGCGAT
AAGTCGTGTCTTACCGGGTTGGACTCAAGACGATAGTTACCGGATAAGGCGCAGCGGTCGGGCTGAACGG
GGGGTTCGTGCACACAGCCCAGCTTGGAGCGAACGACCTACACCGAACTGAGATACCTACAGCGTGAGCT
ATGAGAAAGCGCCACGCTTCCCGAAGGGAGAAAGGCGGACAGGTATCCGGTAAGCGGCAGGGTCGGAACA
GGAGAGCGCACGAGGGAGCTTCCAGGGGGAAACGCCTGGTATCTTTATAGTCCTGTCGGGTTTCGCCACC
TCTGACTTGAGCGTCGATTTTTGTGATGCTCGTCAGGGGGGCGGAGCCTATGGAAAAACGCCAGCAACGC
GGCCTTTTTACGGTTCCTGGCCTTTTGCTGGCCTTTTGCTCACATGTTCTTTCCTGCGTTATCCCCTGAT
TCTGTGGATAACCGTATTACCGCCTTTGAGTGAGCTGATACCGCTCGCCGCAGCCGAACGACCGAGCGCA
G
Features (pLannotate 1.2.2; 28 found; start..end, strand, type, name):
      1..26      +  rep_origin     RSF ori (fragment): Plasmids containing the RSF 1030 origin of replication can be propagated in E. coli cells that contain additional plasmids with compatible origins.
     28..120     +  CDS            lacI (fragment): lac repressor; lacI; The lac repressor binds to the lac operator to inhibit transcription in E. coli. This inhibition can be relieved by adding lactose or isopropyl-β-D-thiogalactopyranoside (IPTG).
    133..154     +  protein_bind   CAP binding site: CAP binding activates transcription in the presence of cAMP. E. coli catabolite activator protein
    169..199     +  promoter       lac promoter: promoter for the E. coli lac operon
    207..223     +  protein_bind   lac operator: The lac repressor binds to the lac operator to inhibit transcription in E. coli. This inhibition can be relieved by adding lactose or isopropyl-β-D-thiogalactopyranoside (IPTG). lac repressor encoded by lacI
    268..286     +  promoter       T3 promoter: promoter for bacteriophage T3 RNA polymerase
    314..540     +  promoter       RSV promoter: Rous sarcoma virus enhancer/promoter
    541..721     +  LTR            5' LTR (truncated): truncated 5' long terminal repeat (LTR) from HIV-1
    768..893     +  misc_feature   HIV-1 Ψ: packaging signal of human immunodeficiency virus type 1
    877..1240    +  CDS            HIV-1 gag (fragment): gag protein from human immunodeficiency virus 1; gag
   1386..1619    +  misc_feature   RRE: The Rev response element (RRE) of HIV-1 allows for Rev-dependent mRNA export from the nucleus to the cytoplasm.
   1996..2022    +  CDS            Rev (fragment): human immunodeficiency virus 1 (HIV-1) Rev protein; rev; enhances nuclear export of unspliced and incompletely spliced viral mRNAs
   2026..2266    +  promoter       U6 promoter: RNA polymerase III promoter for human U6 snRNA
   2313..2380    +  misc_RNA       tracrRNA (fragment): trans-activating CRISPR RNA for the Streptococcus pyogenes CRISPR/Cas9 system
   2429..2546    +  misc_feature   cPPT/CTS: central polypurine tract and central termination sequence of HIV-1
   2615..2826    +  promoter       EF-1α core promoter: core promoter for human elongation factor EF-1α
   2852..3451    +  CDS            PuroR (fragment): puromycin N-acetyltransferase; pac from Streptomyces; confers resistance to puromycin
   3467..4055    +  misc_feature   WPRE: woodchuck hepatitis virus posttranscriptional regulatory element
   4106..4125    +  misc_feature   cPPT/CTS (fragment): central polypurine tract and central termination sequence of HIV-1
   4127..4360    +  LTR            3' LTR (ΔU3): self-inactivating 3' long terminal repeat (LTR) from HIV-1
   4438..4559    +  polyA_signal   SV40 poly(A) signal: SV40 polyadenylation signal
   4599..4734    +  rep_origin     SV40 ori: SV40 origin of replication
   4755..4773    -  promoter       T7 promoter: promoter for bacteriophage T7 RNA polymerase
   4781..4936    +  CDS            lacZα (fragment): LacZα fragment of β-galactosidase; lacZ fragment
   4941..5369    +  rep_origin     f1 ori (sequence partly withheld): f1 bacteriophage origin of replication; arrow indicates direction of (+) strand synthesis
   5422..5526    +  promoter       AmpR promoter: bla
   5527..6387    +  CDS            AmpR: β-lactamase; bla; confers resistance to ampicillin, carbenicillin, and related antibiotics
   6558..7146    +  rep_origin     ori: high-copy-number ColE1/pMB1/pBR322/pUC origin of replication
