[The description below was written by a language model from this plasmid's Addgene catalogue record and pLannotate feature annotations shown in this document.]
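Description:
NEMP1 C5.3 gRNA is a third-generation lentiviral CRISPR guide plasmid built on the pLenti-sgRNA backbone and designed to target human NEMP1. It is propagated in E. coli through a high-copy ColE1/pUC-type origin with ampicillin selection (AmpR). It also carries an f1 origin and remnants of standard cloning-vector sequence, namely lac promoter/operator elements, a lacZα fragment, and T3 and T7 promoters. The guide oligonucleotide was inserted between two BsmBI sites that were destroyed in cloning. The depositor notes that the listed guide sequence includes the 5' BsmBI overhang rather than being only the 20-nt spacer.

The lentiviral cassette is driven by an RSV promoter fused to a truncated HIV-1 5' LTR, which makes genomic RNA production Tat-independent. This is followed by the Ψ packaging signal with a partial gag region and by the Rev response element for Rev-dependent nuclear export. Within the transfer region, a human U6 RNA polymerase III promoter expresses the NEMP1 spacer joined to the S. pyogenes guide scaffold, annotated as a tracrRNA fragment. Downstream lie a cPPT/CTS element, an EF-1α core promoter driving puromycin N-acetyltransferase for selection of transduced cells, a WPRE to enhance transcript expression, and a self-inactivating ΔU3 3' LTR. An SV40 poly(A) signal and SV40 origin follow the 3' LTR.

No Cas9 is annotated, so the nuclease must be supplied separately in the target cells. The plasmid belongs to a series used to generate cell-cycle gene knockouts in human cell lines. The sequenced record is 7,301 nt, shorter than the 9,151 bp listed for the backbone without insert. The record does not explain this difference.
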