Addgene plasmid #90798: NEMP1 C5.3 gRNA
Purpose: 3rd generation lentiviral gRNA plasmid targeting human NEMP1
Depositing lab: Iain Cheeseman. Depositing organization: Whitehead Institute for Biomedical Research. Publication: Large-Scale Analysis of CRISPR/Cas9 Cell-Cycle Knockouts Reveals the Diversity of p53-Dependent Responses to Cell-Cycle Defects. McKinley KL, Cheeseman IM. Dev Cell. 2017 Feb 27;40(4):405-420.e2. doi: 10.1016/j.devcel.2017.01.012. Epub 2017 Feb 16. PubMed 28216383.
Backbone
  Vector backbone: pLenti-sgRNA
  Backbone manufacturer: Eric Lander & David Sabatini labs (Addgene plasmid #71409)
  Backbone size w/o insert (bp): 9151
  Vector type: Lentiviral, CRISPR
  Selectable markers: Puromycin
Growth in bacteria
  Bacterial resistance: Ampicillin, 100 μg/mL
  Growth temperature: 37°C
  Growth strain: NEB Stable
  Copy number: Unknown
Gene/Insert
  Gene/Insert name: NEMP1 (Guide Designation C5.3) (alt name: pKMKO series)
  gRNA/shRNA sequence: CACCGTCTCGCCGGCAGTTGGTCC
  Species: H. sapiens (human)
  Promoter: U6
  Cloning method: Restriction Enzyme; 5′ cloning site BsmBI (destroyed during cloning); 3′ cloning site BsmBI (destroyed during cloning)
  Sequencing primers: 5′ hU6-F (5'-GAGGGCCTATTTCCCATGATT-3'); 3′ EF1a-R (5'-CACGGCGACTACTGCACTTA-3')
Terms and licenses: Academic/Nonprofit Terms; Industry Terms: Not Available to Industry
Depositor comments: Please note that gRNA target sequence listed is not strictly the 20nt spacer sequence, but also contains the 5' BsmBI overhang. For more information about knockout human cell lines generated using this plasmid, please see http://cellcycleknockouts.wi.mit.edu/ .
How to cite: NEMP1 C5.3 gRNA was a gift from Iain Cheeseman (Addgene plasmid # 90798 ; http://n2t.net/addgene:90798 ; RRID:Addgene_90798)
